>Addgene plasmid #148795 | pLIB-2STREP-HsHelz_1051-1942-GSSG-MBP_AG | depositor full sequence | sequence record 291243 | Full Sequence
TTCTCTGTCACAGAATGAAAATTTTTCTGTCATCTCTTCGTTATTAATGTTTGTAATTGACTGAATATCA
ACGCTTATTTGCAGCCTGAATGGCGAATGGG
[124 nt withheld, positions 102-225]
C
[91 nt withheld, positions 227-317]
A
[49 nt withheld, positions 319-367]
CCTTTGACGTTGGAGTCCACGTTCTT
[37 nt withheld, positions 394-430]
ACCCTATCTCGGTCTATTCTTTTGATTTATAAGGGATTTTGCCGATTTCGGCCTATTGGTTAAAAAATGA
GCTGATTTAACAAAAATTTAACGCGAATTTTAACAAAATATTAACGCTTACAATTTAGGTGGCACTTTTC
GGGGAAATGTGCGCGGAACCCCTATTTGTTTATTTTTCTAAATACATTCAAATATGTATCCGCTCATGAG
ACAATAACCCTGATAAATGCTTCAATAATATTGAAAAAGGAAGAGTATGAGTATTCAACATTTCCGTGTC
GCCCTTATTCCCTTTTTTGCGGCATTTTGCCTTCCTGTTTTTGCTCACCCAGAAACGCTGGTGAAAGTAA
AAGATGCTGAAGATCAGTTGGGTGCACGAGTGGGTTACATCGAACTGGATCTCAACAGCGGTAAGATCCT
TGAGAGTTTTCGCCCCGAAGAACGTTTTCCAATGATGAGCACTTTTAAAGTTCTGCTATGTGGCGCGGTA
TTATCCCGTATTGACGCCGGGCAAGAGCAACTCGGTCGCCGCATACACTATTCTCAGAATGACTTGGTTG
AGTACTCACCAGTCACAGAAAAGCATCTTACGGATGGCATGACAGTAAGAGAATTATGCAGTGCTGCCAT
AACCATGAGTGATAACACTGCGGCCAACTTACTTCTGACAACGATCGGAGGACCGAAGGAGCTAACCGCT
TTTTTGCACAACATGGGGGATCATGTAACTCGCCTTGATCGTTGGGAACCGGAGCTGAATGAAGCCATAC
CAAACGACGAGCGTGACACCACGATGCCTGTAGCAATGGCAACAACGTTGCGCAAACTATTAACTGGCGA
ACTACTTACTCTAGCTTCCCGGCAACAATTAATAGACTGGATGGAGGCGGATAAAGTTGCAGGACCACTT
CTGCGCTCGGCCCTTCCGGCTGGCTGGTTTATTGCTGATAAATCTGGAGCCGGTGAGCGTGGGTCTCGCG
GTATCATTGCAGCACTGGGGCCAGATGGTAAGCCCTCCCGTATCGTAGTTATCTACACGACGGGGAGTCA
GGCAACTATGGATGAACGAAATAGACAGATCGCTGAGATAGGTGCCTCACTGATTAAGCATTGGTAACTG
TCAGACCAAGTTTACTCATATATACTTTAGATTGATTTAAAACTTCATTTTTAATTTAAAAGGATCTAGG
TGAAGATCCTTTTTGATAATCTCATGACCAAAATCCCTTAACGTGAGTTTTCGTTCCACTGAGCGTCAGA
CCCCGTAGAAAAGATCAAAGGATCTTCTTGAGATCCTTTTTTTCTGCGCGTAATCTGCTGCTTGCAAACA
AAAAAACCACCGCTACCAGCGGTGGTTTGTTTGCCGGATCAAGAGCTACCAACTCTTTTTCCGAAGGTAA
CTGGCTTCAGCAGAGCGCAGATACCAAATACTGTTCTTCTAGTGTAGCCGTAGTTAGGCCACCACTTCAA
GAACTCTGTAGCACCGCCTACATACCTCGCTCTGCTAATCCTGTTACCAGTGGCTGCTGCCAGTGGCGAT
AAGTCGTGTCTTACCGGGTTGGACTCAAGACGATAGTTACCGGATAAGGCGCAGCGGTCGGGCTGAACGG
GGGGTTCGTGCACACAGCCCAGCTTGGAGCGAACGACCTACACCGAACTGAGATACCTACAGCGTGAGCT
ATGAGAAAGCGCCACGCTTCCCGAAGGGAGAAAGGCGGACAGGTATCCGGTAAGCGGCAGGGTCGGAACA
GGAGAGCGCACGAGGGAGCTTCCAGGGGGAAACGCCTGGTATCTTTATAGTCCTGTCGGGTTTCGCCACC
TCTGACTTGAGCGTCGATTTTTGTGATGCTCGTCAGGGGGGCGGAGCCTATGGAAAAACGCCAGCAACGC
GGCCTTTTTACGGTTCCTGGCCTTTTGCTGGCCTTTTGCTCACATGTTCTTTCCTGCGTTATCCCCTGAT
TCTGTGGATAACCGTATTACCGCCTTTGAGTGAGCTGATACCGCTCGCCGCAGCCGAACGACCGAGCGCA
GCGAGTCAGTGAGCGAGGAAGCGGAAGAGCGCCTGATGCGGTATTTTCTCCTTACGCATCTGTGCGGTAT
TTCACACCGCATAGACCAGCCGCGTAACCTGGCAAAATCGGTTACGGTTGAGTAATAAATGGATGCCCTG
CGTAAGCGGGTGTGGGCGGACAATAAAGTCTTAAACTGAACAAAATAGATCTAAACTATGACAATAAAGT
CTTAAACTAGACAGAATAGTTGTAAACTGAAATCAGTCCAGTTATGCTGTGAAAAAGCATACTGGACTTT
TGTTATGGCTAAAGCAAACTCTTCATTTTCTGAAGTGCAAATTGCCCGTCGTATTAAAGAGGGGCGTGGC
CAAGGGCATGGTAAAGACTATATTCGCGGCGTTGTGACAATTTACCGAACAACTCCGCGGCCGGGAAGCC
GATCTCGGCTTGAACGAATTGTTAGGTGGCGGTACTTGGGTCGATATCAAAGTGCATCACTTCTTCCCGT
ATGCCCAACTTTGTATAGAGAGCCACTGCGGGATCGTCACCGTAATCTGCTTGCACGTAGATCACATAAG
CACCAAGCGCGTTGGCCTCATGCTTGAGGAGATTGATGAGCGCGGTGGCAATGCCCTGCCTCCGGTGCTC
GCCGGAGACTGCGAGATCATAGATATAGATCTCACTACGCGGCTGCTCAAACTTGGGCAGAACGTAAGCC
GCGAGAGCGCCAACAACCGCTTCTTGGTCGAAGGCAGCAAGCGCGATGAATGTCTTACTACGGAGCAAGT
TCCCGAGGTAATCGGAGTCCGGCTGATGTTGGGAGTAGGTGGCTACGTCTCCGAACTCACGACCGAAAAG
ATCAAGAGCAGCCCGCATGGATTTGACTTGGTCAGGGCCGAGCCTACATGTGCGAATGATGCCCATACTT
GAGCCACCTAACTTTGTTTTAGGGCGACTGCCCTGCTGCGTAACATCGTTGCTGCTGCGTAACATCGTTG
CTGCTCCATAACATCAAACATCGACCCACGGCGTAACGCGCTTGCTGCTTGGATGCCCGAGGCATAGACT
GTACAAAAAAACAGTCATAACAAGCCATGAAAACCGCCACTGCGCCGTTACCACCGCTGCGTTCGGTCAA
GGTTCTGGACCAGTTGCGTGAGCGCATACGCTACTTGCATTACAGTTTACGAACCGAACAGGCTTATGTC
AACTGGGTTCGTGCCTTCATCCGTTTCCACGGTGTGCGTCACCCGGCAACCTTGGGCAGCAGCGAAGTCG
AGGCATTTCTGTCCTGGCTGGCGAACGAGCGCAAGGTTTCGGTCTCCACGCATCGTCAGGCATTGGCGGC
CTTGCTGTTCTTCTACGGCAAGGTGCTGTGCACGGATCTGCCCTTGCTTCAGGAGATCGGTAGACCTCGG
CCGTCGCGGCGCTTGCCGGTGGTGCTGACCCCGGATGAAGTGGTTCGCATCCTCGGTTTTCTGGAAGGCG
AGCATCGTTTGTTCGCCCAGGACTCTAGCTATAGTTCTAGTGGTTGGCTACAGCTTTGTTTGTACTATCA
ACAGGTTGAACTGCTGATCAACAGATCCTCTACGCGGCCGCGGTACCATAACTTCGTATAGCATACATTA
TACGAAGTTATCTGGTTTTACTAGTATCGATTCGCGACCTACTCCGGAATATTAATAGATCATGGAGATA
ATTAAAATGATAACCATCTCGCAAATAAATAAGTATTTTACTGTTTTCGTAACAGTTTTGTAATAAAAAA
ACCTATAAATATTCCGGATTATTCATACCGTCCCACCATCGGGCGCGGATCCCGGTCCGAAGCGCGCGGA
ATTCAAAGGCCTACGTCGACATGGGCAGCGGCTGGAGCCACCCCCAGTTCGAGAAGGGCAGCGGCTGGAG
CCACCCCCAGTTCGAGAAGCCCATTGCTCTGTGCTCTATTGGAAGATGCAGGAAATTTTGGGAACGGTTT
ATTGCCCTGTGTCATGAAAACAGTAGCCTACATGGAATCACTTTTGAACAGATCAAAGCCCAGTTAGAGG
CTTTAGAACTAAAGAAGACATATGTGTTGAATCCGCTGGCACCTGAATTTATCCCCCGGGCTCTAAGACT
GCAGCATTCAGGAAGTACCAACAAACAGCAGCAATCACCACCCAAGGGGAAAAGTCTTCATCATACCCAG
AATGATCACTTCCAGAATGATGGAATTGTTCAGCCCAATCCTTCTGTACTTATTGGCAATCCTATTAGAG
CATATACTCCTCCACCCCCTCTTGGACCTCACCCAAATTTGGGAAAATCTCCAAGCCCTGTTCAAAGAAT
AGATCCTCACACTGGGACAAGTATTCTTTATGTACCTGCTGTCTATGGAGGGAATGTAGTTATGTCGGTG
CCTTTACCTGTACCATGGACAGGATACCAGGGTAGGTTTGCAGTTGATCCTCGAATTATTACACATCAGG
CAGCAATGGCCTATAACATGAACCTATTACAGACACATGGACGAGGATCTCCTATTCCTTATGGCCTTGG
ACATCACCCACCTGTCACCATAGGCCAGCCACAAAATCAGCATCAGGAGAAGGATCAACATGAGCAAAAT
CGAAATGGTAAAAGTGATACAAATAATTCCGGACCTGAAATTAATAAGATTCGAACACCAGAGAAAAAGC
CAACAGAACCAAAACAGGTTGATTTGGAATCAAATCCACAGAACAGAAGTCCTGAATCACGTCCTAGTGT
TGTTTATCCCAGTACCAAATTTCCTCGCAAAGATAATCTCAACCCAAGACACATAAATCTTCCCCTTCCT
GCTCCCCACGCACAGTATGCAATCCCTAATCGCCACTTTCATCCCCTTCCCCAGCTACCAAGACCACCCT
TTCCAATTCCACAGCAGCACACCTTGTTAAATCAGCAGCAGAATAATTTGCCTGAACAACCAAATCAGAT
ACCACCTCAGCCAAATCAGGTAGTCCAGCAGCAAAGTCAGTTGAATCAGCAGCCTCAGCAGCCACCTCCT
CAGCTTTCTCCTGCATATCAGGCGGGACCCAACAATGCTTTTTTTAATAGTGCAGTTGCTCATCGGCCAC
AGTCTCCTCCTGCAGAAGCTGTAATTCCGGAGCAGCAGCCCCCTCCCATGCTGCAAGAAGGCCACAGTCC
TCTGAGAGCCATTGCACAACCCGGCCCCATTCTTCCTTCACATCTGAATAGCTTCATTGATGAGAACCCC
TCGGGATTACCTATAGGGGAGGCTTTAGATCGTATACATGGGAGTGTCGCTCTGGAAACATTAAGGCAGC
AGCAGGCACGGTTCCAGCAGTGGAGCGAGCATCATGCCTTTCTCAGTCAGGGCAGCGTTCCATACCCACA
CCATCACCATCCTCACCTCCAGCATCTTCCTCAGCCGCCCCTGGGATTACATCAGCCGCCAGTGAGGGCA
GACTGGAAGCTCACCAGCAGTGCCGAAGATGAAGTGGAGACCACATACTCAAGGTTTCAAGACTTAATCA
GAGAACTGTCTCATCGTGATCAAAGTGAAACACGGGAACTAGCTGAAATGCCACCACCTCAATCAAGACT
TTTGCAATATAGACAAGTACAGAGTAGAAGCCCACCAGCAGTCCCATCTCCCCCATCCAGTACAGACCAC
AGTAGCCACTTTTCTAACTTTAATGATAACAGCAGAGACATTGAAGTAGCCAGCAACCCAGCATTTCCAC
AGCGCCTCCCACCCCAGATATTCAACTCACCTTTCTCGTTGCCATCTGAACACCTTGCCCCTCCTCCCTT
GAAATACCTGGCACCTGATGGAGCATGGACTTTTGCTAACTTGCAACAGAATCACCTAATGGGGCCAGGT
TTTCCCTATGGCCTACCTCCATTGCCTCACAGGCCACCGCAGAACCCTTTTGTACAAATACAGAATCATC
AACATGCTATTGGTCAAGAGCCATTTCACCCATTGTCATCTCGAACAGTATCTTCTTCTTCGCTCCCTAG
CTTAGAAGAGTATGAGCCCAGAGGACCTGGTCGGCCCTTGTACCAAAGAAGAATCTCATCTAGCTCAGTT
CAACCTTGTTCTGAAGAAGTAAGCACTCCTCAAGACAGTCTGGCTCAGTGTAAAGAGCTTCAGGACCACA
GTAACCAATCTTCTTTCAACTTTTCATCCCCGGAGTCCTGGGTAAACACCACCTCATCTACTCCTTATCA
GAACATTCCGTGCAATGGATCCAGCAGGACAGCTCAGCCCAGAGAGTTGATAGCGCCACCCAAGACTGTC
AAACCCCCTGAGGATCAACTGAAGTCGGAGAACCTCGAGGTGTCCAGTTCCTTCAACTACAGTGTGCTGC
AGCATCTTGGCCAGTTTCCACCCCTTATGCCTAACAAGCAGATCGCGGAGTCGGCCAATAGCAGTAGCCC
CCAGAGCTCTGCGGGGGGCAAGCCCGCCATGTCCTATGCCAGCGCTCTGCGGGCCCCTCCAAAGCCCAGG
CCCCCTCCTGAGCAGGCCAAGAAGAGTAGCGACCCTCTGTCTCTCTTCCAGGAACTGAGCCTAGGGAGCT
CATCTGGCAGCAATGGCTTTTACTCATATTTTAAAGGGAGCTCAGGCGGGAGCTCAGGCGAAACTGAAGA
AGGTAAACTGGTAATCTGGATTAACGGCGATAAAGGCTATAACGGTCTCGCTGAAGTCGGTAAGAAATTC
GAGAAAGATACCGGAATTAAAGTCACCGTTGAGCATCCGGATAAACTGGAAGAGAAATTCCCACAGGTTG
CGGCAACTGGCGATGGCCCTGACATTATCTTCTGGGCACACGACCGCTTTGGTGGCTACGCTCAATCTGG
CCTGTTGGCTGAAATCACCCCGGACAAAGCGTTCCAGGACAAGCTGTATCCGTTTACCTGGGATGCCGTA
CGTTACAACGGCAAGCTGATTGCTTACCCGATCGCTGTTGAAGCGTTATCGCTGATTTATAACAAAGACC
TGCTGCCGAACCCGCCAAAAACCTGGGAAGAGATCCCGGCGCTGGATAAAGAACTGAAAGCGAAAGGTAA
GAGCGCCCTGATGTTCAACCTGCAAGAACCGTACTTCACCTGGCCGCTGATTGCTGCTGACGGGGGTTAT
GCGTTCAAGTATGAAAACGGCAAGTACGACATTAAAGACGTGGGCGTGGATAACGCTGGCGCGAAAGCGG
GTCTGACCTTCCTGGTTGACCTGATTAAAAACAAACACATGAATGCAGACACCGATTACTCCATCGCAGA
AGCTGCCTTTAATAAAGGCGAAACAGCGATGACCATCAACGGCCCGTGGGCATGGTCCAACATCGACACC
AGCAAAGTGAATTATGGTGTAACGGTACTGCCGACCTTCAAGGGTCAACCATCCAAACCGTTCGTTGGCG
TGCTGAGCGCAGGTATTAACGCCGCCAGTCCGAACAAAGAGCTGGCAAAAGAGTTCCTCGAAAACTATCT
GCTGACTGATGAAGGTCTGGAAGCGGTTAATAAAGACAAACCGCTGGGTGCCGTAGCGCTGAAGTCTTAC
GAGGAAGAGTTGGCGAAAGATCCACGTATTGCCGCCACGATGGAAAACGCCCAGAAAGGTGAAATCATGC
CGAACATCCCGCAGATGTCCGCTTTCTGGTATGCCGTGCGTACTGCGGTGATCAACGCCGCCAGCGGTCG
TCAGACTGTCGATGAAGCCCTTAAAGACGCGCAGACTTAATCTAGAGCCTGCAGTCTCGACAAGCTTGTC
GAGAAGTACTAGAGGATCATAATCAGCCATACCACATTTGTAGAGGTTTTACTTGCTTTAAAAAACCTCC
CACACCTCCCCCTGAACCTGAAACATAAAATGAATGCAATTGTTGTTGTTAACTTGTTTATTGCAGCTTA
TAATGGTTACAAATAAAGCAATAGCATCACAAATTTCACAAATAAAGCATTTTTTTCACTGCATTCTAGT
TGTGGTTTGTCCAAACTCATCAATGTATCTTATCATGTCTGGATCTGATCACTGCTTGAGCCTAGAAGAT
CCGGCTGCTAACAAAGCCCGAAAGGAAGCTGAGTTGGCTGCTGCCACCGCTGAGCAATAACTATCATAAC
CCCTAGGAGATCCGAACCAGATAAGTGAAATCTAGTTCCAAACTATTTTGTCATTTTTAATTTTCGTATT
AGCTTACGACGCTACACCCAGTTCCCATCTATTTTGTCACTCTTCCCTAAATAATCCTTAAAAACTCCAT
TTCCACCCCTCCCAGTTCCCAACTATTTTGTCCGCCCACAGCGGGGCATTTTTCTTCCTGTTATGTTTTT
AATCAAACATCCTGCCAACTCCATGTGACAAACCGTCATCTTCGGCTACTTT
Features (pLannotate 1.2.2; 19 found; start..end, strand, type, name):
     81..97      +  CDS            lacZα (fragment): LacZα fragment of β-galactosidase; lacZ fragment
    102..556     +  rep_origin     f1 ori (sequence partly withheld): f1 bacteriophage origin of replication; arrow indicates direction of (+) strand synthesis
    582..686     +  promoter       AmpR promoter: bla
    687..1547    +  CDS            AmpR: β-lactamase; bla; confers resistance to ampicillin, carbenicillin, and related antibiotics
   1718..2306    +  rep_origin     ori: high-copy-number ColE1/pMB1/pBR322/pUC origin of replication
   2492..2543    -  misc_feature   bom (fragment): basis of mobility region from pBR322
   2611..2835    -  mobile_element Tn7R: mini-Tn7 element (right end of the Tn7 transposon) Tn7
   2902..3435    -  CDS            GmR: gentamycin acetyltransferase; aacC1; confers resistance to gentamycin
   3624..3652    -  promoter       Pc promoter: intI1 (promoter lies within the coding sequence); class 1 integron promoter
   3630..3992    -  CDS            YPR2_ECOLX (fragment): Protein predicted: Swiss-Prot protein existence level 4. From Escherichia coli.
   3992..4019    -  rep_origin     R6K γ ori (fragment): γ replication origin from E. coli plasmid R6K; requires the R6K initiator protein pi for replication
   4048..4081    +  protein_bind   loxP: Cre-mediated recombination occurs in the 8-bp core sequence (GCATACAT). Cre recombinase
   4129..4220    +  promoter       polyhedrin promoter: polh from Autographa californica; promoter for the baculovirus polyhedrin gene
   4370..7045    +  CDS            HELZ (fragment): HELZ_HUMAN - Also known as DRHC, KIAA0054. Experimental evidence at protein level: Swiss-Prot protein existence level 1. May act as a helicase that plays a role in RNA metabolism in multiple tissues and organs within the developing embryo. From Homo sapiens (Human).
   7071..8167    +  CDS            MBP (fragment): maltose binding protein from E. coli; malE (mutated); This version of the gene does not encode a signal sequence, so MBP will remain in the cytosol.
   8215..8298    +  CDS            large T antigen (fragment): large T antigen from SV40 (simian virus 40)
   8321..8455    +  polyA_signal   SV40 poly(A) signal: SV40 polyadenylation signal
   8484..8533    +  CDS            SET1 (fragment): solubility-enhancement tag derived from T7 phage gene 10B
   8565..8730    -  mobile_element Tn7L: mini-Tn7 element (left end of the Tn7 transposon) Tn7
