[The description below was written by a language model from this plasmid's Addgene catalogue record and pLannotate feature annotations shown in this document.]
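Description:
pLIB-2STREP-HsHelz_1051-1942-GSSG-MBP_AG is an 8.8 kb plasmid carrying a C-terminal fragment of human HELZ (residues 1051–1942), a putative RNA helicase, fused to affinity and solubility tags. The catalogue lists it as a mammalian expression vector with an unknown backbone, but the annotated features point elsewhere. The only promoter upstream of the insert is the baculovirus polyhedrin promoter, and the expression cassette sits between the Tn7L and Tn7R transposon ends together with a gentamicin resistance gene and a loxP site. This architecture is typical of a baculovirus transfer vector, in which Tn7 transposition moves the cassette into a bacmid for recombinant protein production in insect cells. The loxP site would allow Cre-mediated fusion with other plasmids. No mammalian promoter is annotated, so the stated vector type should be treated with caution.

In the cassette, the polyhedrin promoter drives the HELZ fragment, which is followed in the same orientation by E. coli maltose-binding protein lacking its signal sequence. According to the name, a short GSSG linker joins the two. The name also indicates an N-terminal double Strep tag, which was not picked up as a separate feature, though there is unannotated space between the promoter and the HELZ coding region. An SV40 polyadenylation signal terminates the transcript. For propagation in E. coli the plasmid carries a ColE1/pUC-type origin, an f1 origin and ampicillin resistance; the record lists it as low copy despite the high-copy origin annotation. The associated study concerns the direct interaction of HELZ with the CCR4-NOT deadenylase complex, and a doubly tagged fragment like this is well suited to purifying recombinant protein for binding assays, although the record does not state that use.
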