Addgene plasmid #148795: pLIB-2STREP-HsHelz_1051-1942-GSSG-MBP_AG
Purpose: Mammalian Expression of HsHelz_1051-1942-GSSG
Depositing lab: Elisa Izaurralde. Depositing organization: Max Planck Institute for Developmental Biology. Publication: HELZ directly interacts with CCR4-NOT and causes decay of bound mRNAs. Hanet A, Rasch F, Weber R, Ruscica V, Fauser M, Raisch T, Kuzuoglu-Ozturk D, Chang CT, Bhandari D, Igreja C, Wohlbold L. Life Sci Alliance. 2019 Sep 30;2(5). pii: 2/5/e201900405. doi: 10.26508/lsa.201900405. Print 2019 Oct. PubMed 31570513.
Backbone
  Vector backbone: Unknown
  Vector type: Mammalian Expression
Growth in bacteria
  Bacterial resistance: Ampicillin, 100 μg/mL
  Growth temperature: 37°C
  Growth strain: DH5alpha
  Copy number: Low Copy
Gene/Insert
  Gene/Insert name: HsHelz_1051-1942-GSSG
  Species: H. sapiens (human)
  Entrez Gene: HELZ (a.k.a. DHRC, DRHC, HUMORF5)
  Cloning method: Unknown
Terms and licenses: Academic/Nonprofit Terms; Industry Terms: Not Available to Industry
Depositor comments: sequence according to the sequence of NCBI:NM_014877.3 or Uniprot.:P42694 Plasmids from this collection were made available to the research community and donated after the lab closed. Please note that the sequence provided by the depositing laboratory may be theoretical/predicted or based on Sanger sequencing results. There may be discrepancies between sequencing results obtained by Addgene and the depositor sequence. If an Addgene verified sequence is not available, please contact before placing your order to request that our lab fully sequence the plasmid.
How to cite: pLIB-2STREP-HsHelz_1051-1942-GSSG-MBP_AG was a gift from Elisa Izaurralde (Addgene plasmid # 148795 ; http://n2t.net/addgene:148795 ; RRID:Addgene_148795)
